Addgene plasmid #223962: pLV-H2B-iRFP670-p2a-YFP-Rb-IRES-blasticidin
Purpose: Dual fluorescent reporter for histone H2B and for exogenous Rb
Depositing lab: Hee Won Yang. Publication: Sequential activation of E2F via Rb degradation and c-Myc drives resistance to CDK4/6 inhibitors in breast cancer. Kim S, Armand J, Safonov A, Zhang M, Soni RK, Schwartz G, McGuinness JE, Hibshoosh H, Razavi P, Kim M, Chandarlapaty S, Yang HW. Cell Rep. 2023 Nov 28;42(11):113198. doi: 10.1016/j.celrep.2023.113198. Epub 2023 Oct 21. PubMed 37865915.
Backbone
  Vector backbone: pLV-EF1a-IRES-blasticidin
  Vector type: Mammalian Expression
  Selectable markers: Blasticidin
Growth in bacteria
  Bacterial resistance: Ampicillin, 100 μg/mL
  Growth temperature: 30°C
  Growth strain: NEB Stable
  Copy number: Unknown
Gene/Insert
  Gene/Insert name: H2B-iRFP670-p2a-YFP-Rb (alt names: H2B; Rb)
  Species: H. sapiens (human)
  Insert size (bp): 4890
  Entrez Gene: RB1 (a.k.a. OSRC, PPP1R130, RB, p105-Rb, p110-RB1, pRb, pp110); H2B
  Promoter: EF-1a
  Tag / fusion protein: iRFP670; YFP
  Cloning method: Gibson Cloning
  Sequencing primers: 5′ For H2B-iRFP670: catttcaggtgtcgtgagggatccgccacc; For YFP-Rb: CCGGTCCTTCTAAAGGTGAAGAATTATTCACTGGTGTTGT; 3′ For H2B-iRFP670: acctttagaaggaccgggattttcttccac; For YFP-Rb: cggccgccctcgaggaattcTTATTTCTCTTCCTTGTTTGAGGTATCC
Terms and licenses: Academic/Nonprofit Terms; Industry Terms: Not Available to Industry
How to cite: pLV-H2B-iRFP670-p2a-YFP-Rb-IRES-blasticidin was a gift from Hee Won Yang (Addgene plasmid # 223962 ; http://n2t.net/addgene:223962 ; RRID:Addgene_223962)
