[The description below was written by a language model from this plasmid's Addgene catalogue record and pLannotate feature annotations shown in this document.]
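Description:
pLV-H2B-iRFP670-p2a-YFP-Rb-IRES-blasticidin is a 13.4 kb HIV-1-based lentiviral transfer plasmid built on the pLV-EF1a-IRES-blasticidin backbone for stable expression in mammalian cells. The viral region is bounded by two LTR elements, both annotated as truncated HIV-1 LTRs. It contains the Ψ packaging signal with an adjoining gag fragment, the Rev response element for Rev-dependent nuclear export of the genomic RNA, and the cPPT/CTS. A WPRE sits downstream of the cargo to boost transcript expression. The bacterial portion carries a high-copy ColE1/pUC-type origin and an ampicillin resistance gene, along with residual lac promoter/operator sequences. The record lists a recombination-reducing E. coli strain for propagation, as is common for repeat-containing lentiviral plasmids.

The payload is a single transcript driven by the human EF-1α core promoter with its intron A. The first open reading frame encodes human histone H2B fused to the near-infrared protein iRFP670, which needs biliverdin as a cofactor. A P2A ribosomal-skipping peptide follows, then a yellow fluorescent protein fused to the N-terminus of human RB1. The catalogue calls this tag YFP, while the feature table identifies it as YPet. P2A separates the two fusions into independent polypeptides, so each cell gets a chromatin-bound nuclear marker and a fluorescently tagged exogenous Rb from one message. An EMCV IRES downstream drives translation of the blasticidin S deaminase gene (bsr), linking blasticidin selection of transduced cells to reporter expression.

The stated purpose is a dual fluorescent reporter for H2B and exogenous Rb. The associated publication title concerns Rb degradation and resistance to CDK4/6 inhibitors in breast cancer. This suggests imaging of Rb protein levels in individual cells, although the record does not spell out that use.
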