Features (pLannotate 1.2.2; 27 found; start..end, strand, type, name):
    376..633     +  LTR            5' LTR (truncated): truncated 5' long terminal repeat (LTR) from HIV-1
    680..805     +  misc_feature   HIV-1 Ψ: packaging signal of human immunodeficiency virus type 1
    789..1127    +  CDS            HIV-1 gag (fragment): gag protein from human immunodeficiency virus 1; gag
   1302..1535    +  misc_feature   RRE: The Rev response element (RRE) of HIV-1 allows for Rev-dependent mRNA export from the nucleus to the cytoplasm.
   1912..2012    +  CDS            Rev (fragment): human immunodeficiency virus 1 (HIV-1) Rev protein; rev; enhances nuclear export of unspliced and incompletely spliced viral mRNAs
   2027..2142    +  misc_feature   cPPT/CTS: central polypurine tract and central termination sequence of HIV-1 (lacking the first T)
   2220..2431    +  promoter       EF-1α core promoter: core promoter for human elongation factor EF-1α
   2432..3370    +  intron         EF-1α intron A: intron upstream of the start codon of human EF-1α
   3393..3770    +  CDS            H2B: human histone H2B; HIST1H2BJ
   3777..4706    +  CDS            iRFP670: iRFP670 is a basic (constitutively fluorescent) near ir fluorescent protein published in 2013, derived from Rhodopseudomonas palustris CGA009. It has low acid sensitivity. It requires the cofactor biliverdin for fluorescence.
   4725..4781    +  CDS            P2A: 2A peptide from porcine teschovirus-1 polyprotein Eukaryotic ribosomes fail to insert a peptide bond between the Gly and Pro residues, yielding separate polypeptides.
   4782..5489    +  CDS            YPet: yellow fluorescent protein optimized for FRET with CyPet (Nguyen and Daugherty, 2005)
   5496..8279    +  CDS            RB1: RB_HUMAN - Experimental evidence at protein level: Swiss-Prot protein existence level 1. (Microbial infection) In case of viral infections, interactions with SV40 large T antigen, HPV E7 protein or adenovirus E1A protein induce the disassembly of RB1-E2F1 complex thereby disrupting RB1's activity. From Homo sapiens (Human).
   8384..8945    +  misc_feature   IRES: internal ribosome entry site (IRES) of the encephalomyocarditis virus (EMCV)
   8954..9373    +  CDS            bsr: BSR_BACCE - Experimental evidence at protein level: Swiss-Prot protein existence level 1. Catalyzes the deamination of the cytosine moiety of the antibiotics blasticidin S, cytomycin and acetylblasticidin S. From Bacillus cereus.
   9400..9988    +  misc_feature   WPRE: woodchuck hepatitis virus posttranscriptional regulatory element
  10005..10523   +  CDS            nef (fragment): NEF_HV1BR - Experimental evidence at protein level: Swiss-Prot protein existence level 1. Extracellular Nef protein targets CD4(+) T-lymphocytes for apoptosis by interacting with CXCR4 surface receptors (PubMed:14990729). From Human immunodeficiency virus type 1 group M subtype B (isolate BRU/LAI) (HIV-1).
  10571..10828   +  LTR            5' LTR (truncated): truncated 5' long terminal repeat (LTR) from HIV-1
  10978..11000   -  protein_bind   lac operator (fragment): The lac repressor binds to the lac operator to inhibit transcription in E. coli. This inhibition can be relieved by adding lactose or isopropyl-β-D-thiogalactopyranoside (IPTG). lac repressor encoded by lacI
  11004..11034   -  promoter       lac promoter: promoter for the E. coli lac operon
  11049..11070   -  protein_bind   CAP binding site: CAP binding activates transcription in the presence of cAMP. E. coli catabolite activator protein
  11083..11175   -  CDS            lacI (fragment): lac repressor; lacI; The lac repressor binds to the lac operator to inhibit transcription in E. coli. This inhibition can be relieved by adding lactose or isopropyl-β-D-thiogalactopyranoside (IPTG).
  11358..11946   -  rep_origin     ori: high-copy-number ColE1/pMB1/pBR322/pUC origin of replication
  12117..12977   -  CDS            AmpR: β-lactamase; bla; confers resistance to ampicillin, carbenicillin, and related antibiotics
  12978..13082   -  promoter       AmpR promoter: bla
  13130..13264   +  polyA_signal   SV40 poly(A) signal: SV40 polyadenylation signal
  13431..328     +  CDS            nef (fragment) (across the origin): NEF_HV1BR - Experimental evidence at protein level: Swiss-Prot protein existence level 1. Extracellular Nef protein targets CD4(+) T-lymphocytes for apoptosis by interacting with CXCR4 surface receptors (PubMed:14990729). From Human immunodeficiency virus type 1 group M subtype B (isolate BRU/LAI) (HIV-1).
>Addgene plasmid #223962 | pLV-H2B-iRFP670-p2a-YFP-Rb-IRES-blasticidin | addgene full sequence | sequence record 450971 | Addgene NGS Result
GGAAGGGCTAATTCACTCCCAAAGAAGACAAGATATCCTTGATCTGTGGATCTACCACACACAAGGCTAC
TTCCCTGATTAGCAGAACTACACACCAGGGCCAGGGGTCAGATATCCACTGACCTTTGGATGGTGCTACA
AGCTAGTACCAGTTGAGCCAGATAAGGTAGAAGAGGCCAATAAAGGAGAGAACACCAGCTTGTTACACCC
TGTGAGCCTGCATGGGATGGATGACCCGGAGAGAGAAGTGTTAGAGTGGAGGTTTGACAGCCGCCTAGCA
TTTCATCACGTGGCCCGAGAGCTGCATCCGGAGTACTTCAAGAACTGCTGATATCGAGCTTGCTACAAGG
GACTTTCCGCTGGGGACTTTCCAGGGAGGCGTGGCCTGGGCGGGACTGGGGAGTGGCGAGCCCTCAGATC
CTGCATATAAGCAGCTGCTTTTTGCCTGTACTGGGTCTCTCTGGTTAGACCAGATCTGAGCCTGGGAGCT
CTCTGGCTAACTAGGGAACCCACTGCTTAAGCCTCAATAAAGCTTGCCTTGAGTGCTTCAAGTAGTGTGT
GCCCGTCTGTTGTGTGACTCTGGTAACTAGAGATCCCTCAGACCCTTTTAGTCAGTGTGGAAAATCTCTA
GCAGTGGCGCCCGAACAGGGACTTGAAAGCGAAAGGGAAACCAGAGGAGCTCTCTCGACGCAGGACTCGG
CTTGCTGAAGCGCGCACGGCAAGAGGCGAGGGGCGGCGACTGGTGAGTACGCCAAAAATTTTGACTAGCG
GAGGCTAGAAGGAGAGAGATGGGTGCGAGAGCGTCAGTATTAAGCGGGGGAGAATTAGATCGCGATGGGA
AAAAATTCGGTTAAGGCCAGGGGGAAAGAAAAAATATAAATTAAAACATATAGTATGGGCAAGCAGGGAG
CTAGAACGATTCGCAGTTAATCCTGGCCTGTTAGAAACATCAGAAGGCTGTAGACAAATACTGGGACAGC
TACAACCATCCCTTCAGACAGGATCAGAAGAACTTAGATCATTATATAATACAGTAGCAACCCTCTATTG
TGTGCATCAAAGGATAGAGATAAAAGACACCAAGGAAGCTTTAGACAAGATAGAGGAAGAGCAAAACAAA
AGTAAGACCACCGCACAGCAAGCGGCCGGCCGCTGATCTTCAGACCTGGAGGAGGAGATATGAGGGACAA
TTGGAGAAGTGAATTATATAAATATAAAGTAGTAAAAATTGAACCATTAGGAGTAGCACCCACCAAGGCA
AAGAGAAGAGTGGTGCAGAGAGAAAAAAGAGCAGTGGGAATAGGAGCTTTGTTCCTTGGGTTCTTGGGAG
CAGCAGGAAGCACTATGGGCGCAGCGTCAATGACGCTGACGGTACAGGCCAGACAATTATTGTCTGGTAT
AGTGCAGCAGCAGAACAATTTGCTGAGGGCTATTGAGGCGCAACAGCATCTGTTGCAACTCACAGTCTGG
GGCATCAAGCAGCTCCAGGCAAGAATCCTGGCTGTGGAAAGATACCTAAAGGATCAACAGCTCCTGGGGA
TTTGGGGTTGCTCTGGAAAACTCATTTGCACCACTGCTGTGCCTTGGAATGCTAGTTGGAGTAATAAATC
TCTGGAACAGATTTGGAATCACACGACCTGGATGGAGTGGGACAGAGAAATTAACAATTACACAAGCTTA
ATACACTCCTTAATTGAAGAATCGCAAAACCAGCAAGAAAAGAATGAACAAGAATTATTGGAATTAGATA
AATGGGCAAGTTTGTGGAATTGGTTTAACATAACAAATTGGCTGTGGTATATAAAATTATTCATAATGAT
AGTAGGAGGCTTGGTAGGTTTAAGAATAGTTTTTGCTGTACTTTCTATAGTGAATAGAGTTAGGCAGGGA
TATTCACCATTATCGTTTCAGACCCACCTCCCAACCCCGAGGGGACCCGACAGGCCCGAAGGAATAGAAG
AAGAAGGTGGAGAGAGAGACAGAGACAGATCCATTCGATTAGTGAACGGATCTCGACGGTATCGCCTTTA
AAAGAAAAGGGGGGATTGGGGGGTACAGTGCAGGGGAAAGAATAGTAGACATAATAGCAACAGACATACA
AACTAAAGAATTACAAAAACAAATTACAAAAATTCAAAATTTTCGGGTTTATTACAGGGACAGCAGAGAT
CCAGTTTATCGATGAGGCCCTTTCGTCTTCACTCGAGGTGCCCGTCAGTGGGCAGAGCGCACATCGCCCA
CAGTCCCCGAGAAGTTGGGGGGAGGGGTCGGCAATTGAACCGGTGCCTAGAGAAGGTGGCGCGGGGTAAA
CTGGGAAAGTGATGTCGTGTACTGGCTCCGCCTTTTTCCCGAGGGTGGGGGAGAACCGTATATAAGTGCA
GTAGTCGCCGTGAACGTTCTTTTTCGCAACGGGTTTGCCGCCAGAACACAGGTAAGTGCCGTGTGTGGTT
CCCGCGGGCCTGGCCTCTTTACGGGTTATGGCCCTTGCGTGCCTTGAATTACTTCCACCTGGCTGCAGTA
CGTGATTCTTGATCCCGAGCTTCGGGTTGGAAGTGGGTGGGAGAGTTCGAGGCCTTGCGCTTAAGGAGCC
CCTTCGCCTCGTGCTTGAGTTGAGGCCTGGCCTGGGCGCTGGGGCCGCCGCGTGCGAATCTGGTGGCACC
TTCGCGCCTGTCTCGCTGCTTTCGATAAGTCTCTAGCCATTTAAAATTTTTGATGACCTGCTGCGACGCT
TTTTTTCTGGCAAGATAGTCTTGTAAATGCGGGCCAAGATCTGCACACTGGTATTTCGGTTTTTGGGGCC
GCGGGCGGCGACGGGGCCCGTGCGTCCCAGCGCACATGTTCGGCGAGGCGGGGCCTGCGAGCGCGGCCAC
CGAGAATCGGACGGGGGTAGTCTCAAGCTGGCCGGCCTGCTCTGGTGCCTGGCCTCGCGCCGCCGTGTAT
CGCCCCGCCCTGGGCGGCAAGGCTGGCCCGGTCGGCACCAGTTGCGTGAGCGGAAAGATGGCCGCTTCCC
GGCCCTGCTGCAGGGAGCTCAAAATGGAGGACGCGGCGCTCGGGAGAGCGGGCGGGTGAGTCACCCACAC
AAAGGAAAAGGGCCTTTCCGTCCTCAGCCGTCGCTTCATGTGACTCCACGGAGTACCGGGCGCCGTCCAG
GCACCTCGATTAGTTCTCGAGCTTTTGGAGTACGTCGTCTTTAGGTTGGGGGGAGGGGTTTTATGCGATG
GAGTTTCCCCACACTGAGTGGGTGGAGACTGAAGTTAGGCCAGCTTGGCACTTGATGTAATTCTCCTTGG
AATTTGCCCTTTTTGAGTTTGGATCTTGGTTCATTCTCAAGCCTCAGACAGTGGTTCAAAGTTTTTTTCT
TCCATTTCAGGTGTCGTGAGGGATCCGCCACCATGCCAGAGCCAGCGAAGTCTGCTCCCGCCCCGAAAAA
GGGCTCCAAGAAGGCGGTGACTAAGGCGCAGAAGAAAGGCGGCAAGAAGCGCAAGCGCAGCCGCAAGGAG
AGCTATTCCATCTATGTGTACAAGGTTCTGAAGCAGGTCCACCCTGACACCGGCATTTCGTCCAAGGCCA
TGGGCATCATGAATTCGTTTGTGAACGACATTTTCGAGCGCATCGCAGGTGAGGCTTCCCGCCTGGCGCA
TTACAACAAGCGCTCGACCATCACCTCCAGGGAGATCCAGACGGCCGTGCGCCTGCTGCTGCCTGGGGAG
TTGGCCAAGCACGCCGTGTCCGAGGGTACTAAGGCCATCACCAAGTACACCAGCGCTAAGGATCCAGCGC
GTAAGGTCGATCTCACCTCCTGCGATCGCGAGCCGATCCACATCCCCGGCAGCATTCAGCCGTGCGGCTG
CCTGCTAGCCTGCGACGCGCAGGCGGTGCGGATCACGCGCATTACGGAAAATGCCGGCGCGTTCTTTGGA
CGCGAAACTCCGCGGGTCGGTGAGCTACTCGCCGATTACTTCGGCGAGACCGAAGCCCATGCGCTGCGCA
ACGCACTGGCGCAGTCCTCCGATCCAAAGCGACCGGCGCTGATCTTCGGTTGGCGCGACGGCCTGACCGG
CCGCACCTTCGACATCTCACTGCATCGCCATGACGGTACATCGATCATCGAGTTCGAGCCTGCGGCGGCC
GAACAGGCCGACAATCCGCTGCGGCTGACGCGGCAGATCATCGCGCGCACCAAAGAACTGAAGTCGCTCG
AAGAGATGGCCGCACGGGTGCCGCGCTATCTGCAGGCGATGCTCGGCTATCACCGCGTGATGTTGTACCG
CTTCGCGGACGACGGCTCCGGGATGGTGATCGGCGAGGCGAAGCGCAGCGACCTCGAGAGCTTTCTCGGT
CAGCACTTTCCGGCGTCGCTGGTCCCGCAGCAGGCGCGGCTACTGTACTTGAAGAACGCGATCCGCGTGG
TCTCGGATTCGCGCGGCATCAGCAGCCGGATCGTGCCCGAGCACGACGCCTCCGGCGCCGCGCTCGATCT
GTCGTTCGCGCACCTGCGCAGCATCTCGCCCTGCCATCTCGAATTTCTGCGGAACATGGGCGTCAGCGCC
TCGATGTCGCTGTCGATCATCATTGACGGCACGCTATGGGGATTGATCATCTGTCATCATTACGAGCCGC
GTGCCGTGCCGATGGCGCAGCGCGTCGCGGCCGAAATGTTCGCCGACTTCTTATCGCTGCACTTCACCGC
CGCCCACCACCAACGCCTGTACAAGGGTTCCGGAGCCACGAACTTCTCTCTGTTAAAGCAAGCAGGAGAC
GTGGAAGAAAATCCCGGTCCTTCTAAAGGTGAAGAATTATTCACTGGTGTTGTCCCAATTTTGGTTGAAT
TAGATGGTGATGTTAATGGTCACAAATTTTCTGTCTCCGGTGAAGGTGAAGGTGATGCTACGTACGGTAA
ATTGACCTTAAAATTACTCTGTACTACTGGTAAATTGCCAGTTCCATGGCCAACCTTAGTCACTACTTTA
GGTTATGGTGTTCAATGTTTTGCTAGATACCCAGATCATATGAAACAACATGACTTTTTCAAGTCTGCCA
TGCCAGAAGGTTATGTTCAAGAAAGAACTATTTTTTTCAAAGATGACGGTAACTACAAGACCAGAGCTGA
AGTCAAGTTTGAAGGTGATACCTTAGTTAATAGAATCGAATTAAAAGGTATTGATTTTAAAGAAGATGGT
AACATTTTAGGTCACAAATTGGAATACAACTATAACTCTCACAATGTTTACATCACTGCTGACAAACAAA
AGAATGGTATCAAAGCTAACTTCAAAATTAGACACAACATTGAAGATGGTGGTGTTCAATTAGCTGACCA
TTATCAACAAAATACTCCAATTGGTGATGGTCCAGTCTTGTTACCAGACAACCATTACTTATCCTATCAA
TCTGCCTTATTCAAAGATCCAAACGAAAAGAGAGACCACATGGTCTTGTTAGAATTTTTGACTGCTGCTG
GTATTACCGAGGGTATGAATGAATTGTACCTCGAGATGCCGCCCAAAACCCCCCGAAAAACGGCCGCCAC
CGCCGCCGCTGCCGCCGCGGAACCCCCGGCACCGCCGCCGCCGCCCCCTCCTGAGGAGGACCCAGAGCAG
GACAGCGGCCCGGAGGACCTGCCTCTCGTCAGGCTTGAGTTTGAAGAAACAGAAGAACCTGATTTTACTG
CATTATGTCAGAAATTAAAGATACCAGATCATGTCAGAGAGAGAGCTTGGTTAACTTGGGAGAAAGTTTC
ATCTGTGGATGAAGTATTGGGAGGTTATATTCAAAAGAAAAAGGAACTGTGGGGAATCTGTATCTTTATT
GCAGCAGTTGACCTAGATGAGATGTCGTTCACTTTTACTGAGCTACAGAAAAACATAGAAATCAGTGTCC
ATAAATTCTTTAACTTACTAAAAGAAATTGATACCAGTACCAAAGTTGATAATGCTATGTCAAGACTGTT
GAAGAAGTATGATGTATTGTTTGCACTCTTCAGCAAATTGGAAAGGACATGTGAACTTATATATTTGACA
CAACCCAGCAGTTCGATATCTACTGAAATAAATTCTGCATTGGTGCTAAAAGTTTCTTGGATCACATTTT
TATTAGCTAAAGGGGAAGTATTACAAATGGAAGATGATCTGGTGATTTCATTTCAGTTAATGCTATGTGT
CCTTGACTATTTTATTAAACTCTCACCTCCCATGTTGCTCAAAGAACCATATAAAACAGCTGTTATACCC
ATTAATGGTTCACCTCGAACACCCAGGCGAGGTCAGAACAGGAGTGCACGGATAGCAAAACAACTAGAAA
ATGATACAAGAATTATTGAAGTTCTCTGTAAAGAACATGAATGTAATATAGATGAGGTGAAAAATGTTTA
TTTCAAAAATTTTATACCTTTTATGAATTCTCTTGGACTTGTAACATCTAATGGACTTCCAGAGGTTGAA
AATCTTTCTAAACGATACGAAGAAATTTATCTTAAAAATAAAGATCTAGATGCAAGATTATTTTTGGATC
ATGATAAAACTCTTCAGACTGATTCTATAGACAGTTTTGAAACACAGAGAACACCACGAAAAAGTAACCT
TGATGAAGAGGTGAATGTAATTCCTCCACACACTCCAGTTAGGACTGTTATGAACACTATCCAACAATTA
ATGATGATTTTAAATTCAGCAAGTGATCAACCTTCAGAAAATCTGATTTCCTATTTTAACAACTGCACAG
TGAATCCAAAAGAAAGTATACTGAAAAGAGTGAAGGATATAGGATACATCTTTAAAGAGAAATTTGCTAA
AGCTGTGGGACAGGGTTGTGTCGAAATTGGATCACAGCGATACAAACTTGGAGTTCGCTTGTATTACCGA
GTAATGGAATCCATGCTTAAATCAGAAGAAGAACGATTATCCATTCAAAATTTTAGCAAACTTCTGAATG
ACAACATTTTTCATATGTCTTTATTGGCGTGCGCTCTTGAGGTTGTAATGGCCACATATAGCAGAAGTAC
ATCTCAGAATCTTGATTCTGGAACAGATTTGTCTTTCCCATGGATTCTGAATGTGCTTAATTTAAAAGCC
TTTGATTTTTACAAAGTGATCGAAAGTTTTATCAAAGCAGAAGGCAACTTGACAAGAGAAATGATAAAAC
ATTTAGAACGATGTGAACATCGAATCATGGAATCCCTTGCATGGCTCTCAGATTCACCTTTATTTGATCT
TATTAAACAATCAAAGGACCGAGAAGGACCAACTGATCACCTTGAATCTGCTTGTCCTCTTAATCTTCCT
CTCCAGAATAATCACACTGCAGCAGATATGTATCTTTCTCCTGTAAGATCTCCAAAGAAAAAAGGTTCAA
CTACGCGTGTAAATTCTACTGCAAATGCAGAGACACAAGCAACCTCAGCCTTCCAGACCCAGAAGCCATT
GAAATCTACCTCTCTTTCACTGTTTTATAAAAAAGTGTATCGGCTAGCCTATCTCCGGCTAAATACACTT
TGTGAACGCCTTCTGTCTGAGCACCCAGAATTAGAACATATCATCTGGACCCTTTTCCAGCACACCCTGC
AGAATGAGTATGAACTCATGAGAGACAGGCATTTGGACCAAATTATGATGTGTTCCATGTATGGCATATG
CAAAGTGAAGAATATAGACCTTAAATTCAAAATCATTGTAACAGCATACAAGGATCTTCCTCATGCTGTT
CAGGAGACATTCAAACGTGTTTTGATCAAAGAAGAGGAGTATGATTCTATTATAGTATTCTATAACTCGG
TCTTCATGCAGAGACTGAAAACAAATATTTTGCAGTATGCTTCCACCAGGCCCCCTACCTTGTCACCAAT
ACCTCACATTCCTCGAAGCCCTTACAAGTTTCCTAGTTCACCCTTACGGATTCCTGGAGGGAACATCTAT
ATTTCACCCCTGAAGAGTCCATATAAAATTTCAGAAGGTCTGCCAACACCAACAAAAATGACTCCAAGAT
CAAGAATCTTAGTATCAATTGGTGAATCATTCGGGACTTCTGAGAAGTTCCAGAAAATAAATCAGATGGT
ATGTAACAGCGACCGTGTGCTCAAAAGAAGTGCTGAAGGAAGCAACCCTCCTAAACCACTGAAAAAACTA
CGCTTTGATATTGAAGGATCAGATGAAGCAGATGGAAGTAAACATCTCCCAGGAGAGTCCAAATTTCAGC
AGAAACTGGCAGAAATGACTTCTACTCGAACACGAATGCAAAAGCAGAAAATGAATGATAGCATGGATAC
CTCAAACAAGGAAGAGAAATAAGAATTCCTCGAGGGCGGCCGCTCTAGAGTCGACGGGCCGCGGTAACAA
TTGTTAACTAACTTAAGCTAGCAACGGTTTCCCTCTAGCGGGATCAATTCCGCCCCCCCCCCCTAACGTT
ACTGGCCGAAGCCGCTTGGAATAAGGCCGGTGTGCGTTTGTCTATATGTTATTTTCCACCATATTGCCGT
CTTTTGGCAATGTGAGGGCCCGGAAACCTGGCCCTGTCTTCTTGACGAGCATTCCTAGGGGTCTTTCCCC
TCTCGCCAAAGGAATGCAAGGTCTGTTGAATGTCGTGAAGGAAGCAGTTCCTCTGGAAGCTTCTTGAAGA
CAAACAACGTCTGTAGCGACCCTTTGCAGGCAGCGGAACCCCCCACCTGGCGACAGGTGCCTCTGCGGCC
AAAAGCCACGTGTATAAGATACACCTGCAAAGGCGGCACAACCCCAGTGCCACGTTGTGAGTTGGATAGT
TGTGGAAAGAGTCAAATGGCTCTCCTCAAGCGTATTCAACAAGGGGCTGAAGGATGCCCAGAAGGTACCC
CATTGTATGGGATCTGATCTGGGGCCTCGGTGCACATGCTTTACATGTGTTTAGTCGAGGTTAAAAAAAC
GTCTAGGCCCCCCGAACCACGGGGACGTGGTTTTCCTTTGAAAAACACGATAATACCATGGTCATGAAAA
CATTTAACATTTCTCAACAAGATCTAGAATTAGTAGAAGTAGCGACAGAGAAGATTACAATGCTTTATGA
GGATAATAAACATCATGTGGGAGCGGCAATTCGTACGAAAACAGGAGAAATCATTTCGGCAGTACATATT
GAAGCGTATATAGGACGAGTAACTGTTTGTGCAGAAGCCATTGCGATTGGTAGTGCAGTTTCGAATGGAC
AAAAGGATTTTGACACGATTGTAGCTGTTAGACACCCTTATTCTGACGAAGTAGATAGAAGTATTCGAGT
GGTAAGTCCTTGTGGTATGTGTAGGGAGTTGATTTCAGACTATGCACCAGATTGTTTTGTGTTAATAGAA
ATGAATGGCAAGTTAGTCAAAACTACGATTGAAGAACTCATTCCACTCAAATATACCCGAAATTAACCCG
GGCGGGGCGCGTCTGGAACAATCAACCTCTGGATTACAAAATTTGTGAAAGATTGACTGGTATTCTTAAC
TATGTTGCTCCTTTTACGCTATGTGGATACGCTGCTTTAATGCCTTTGTATCATGCTATTGCTTCCCGTA
TGGCTTTCATTTTCTCCTCCTTGTATAAATCCTGGTTGCTGTCTCTTTATGAGGAGTTGTGGCCCGTTGT
CAGGCAACGTGGCGTGGTGTGCACTGTGTTTGCTGACGCAACCCCCACTGGTTGGGGCATTGCCACCACC
TGTCAGCTCCTTTCCGGGACTTTCGCTTTCCCCCTCCCTATTGCCACGGCGGAACTCATCGCCGCCTGCC
TTGCCCGCTGCTGGACAGGGGCTCGGCTGTTGGGCACTGACAATTCCGTGGTGTTGTCGGGGAAGCTGAC
GTCCTTTCCATGGCTGCTCGCCTGTGTTGCCACCTGGATTCTGCGCGGGACGTCCTTCTGCTACGTCCCT
TCGGCCCTCAATCCAGCGGACCTTCCTTCCCGCGGCCTGCTGCCGGCTCTGCGGCCTCTTCCGCGTCTTC
GCCTTCGCCCTCAGACGAGTCGGATCTCCCTTTGGGCCGCCTCCCCGCCTGGAATTAATTCTGCAGTCGA
GACCTAGAAAAACATGGAGCAATCACAAGTAGCAATACAGCAGCTACCAATGCTGATTGTGCCTGGCTAG
AAGCACAAGAGGAGGAGGAGGTGGGTTTTCCAGTCACACCTCAGGTACCTTTAAGACCAATGACTTACAA
GGCAGCTGTAGATCTTAGCCACTTTTTAAAAGAAAAGAGGGGACTGGAAGGGCTAATTCACTCCCAACGA
AGACAAGATATCCTTGATCTGTGGATCTACCACACACAAGGCTACTTCCCTGATTAGCAGAACTACACAC
CAGGGCCAGGGGTCAGATATCCACTGACCTTTGGATGGTGCTACAAGCTAGTACCAGTTGAGCCAGATAA
GGTAGAAGAGGCCAATAAAGGAGAGAACACCAGCTTGTTACACCCTGTGAGCCTGCATGGGATGGATGAC
CCGGAGAGAGAAGTGTTAGAGTGGAGGTTTGACAGCCGCCTAGCATTTCATCACGTGGCCCGAGAGCTGC
ATCCGGAGTACTTCAAGAACTGCTGATATCGAGCTTGCTACAAGGGACTTTCCGCTGGGGACTTTCCAGG
GAGGCGTGGCCTGGGCGGGACTGGGGAGTGGCGAGCCCTCAGATCCTGCATATAAGCAGCTGCTTTTTGC
CTGTACTGGGTCTCTCTGGTTAGACCAGATCTGAGCCTGGGAGCTCTCTGGCTAACTAGGGAACCCACTG
CTTAAGCCTCAATAAAGCTTGCCTTGAGTGCTTCAAGTAGTGTGTGCCCGTCTGTTGTGTGACTCTGGTA
ACTAGAGATCCCTCAGACCCTTTTAGTCAGTGTGGAAAATCTCTAGCAGTAGTAGTTCATGTCATCTTAT
TATTCAGTATTTATAACTTGCAAAGAAATGAATATCAGAGAGTGAGAGGCCTTGACATTGCTAGCGTTTA
CCGTCGACCTCTAGCTAGAGCTTGGCGTAATCATGGTCATAGCTGTTTCCTGTGTGAAATTGTTATCCGC
TCACAATTCCACACAACATACGAGCCGGAAGCATAAAGTGTAAAGCCTGGGGTGCCTAATGAGTGAGCTA
ACTCACATTAATTGCGTTGCGCTCACTGCCCGCTTTCCAGTCGGGAAACCTGTCGTGCCAGCTGCATTAA
TGAATCGGCCAACGCGCGGGGAGAGGCGGTTTGCGTATTGGGCGCTCTTCCGCTTCCTCGCTCACTGACT
CGCTGCGCTCGGTCGTTCGGCTGCGGCGAGCGGTATCAGCTCACTCAAAGGCGGTAATACGGTTATCCAC
AGAATCAGGGGATAACGCAGGAAAGAACATGTGAGCAAAAGGCCAGCAAAAGGCCAGGAACCGTAAAAAG
GCCGCGTTGCTGGCGTTTTTCCATAGGCTCCGCCCCCCTGACGAGCATCACAAAAATCGACGCTCAAGTC
AGAGGTGGCGAAACCCGACAGGACTATAAAGATACCAGGCGTTTCCCCCTGGAAGCTCCCTCGTGCGCTC
TCCTGTTCCGACCCTGCCGCTTACCGGATACCTGTCCGCCTTTCTCCCTTCGGGAAGCGTGGCGCTTTCT
CATAGCTCACGCTGTAGGTATCTCAGTTCGGTGTAGGTCGTTCGCTCCAAGCTGGGCTGTGTGCACGAAC
CCCCCGTTCAGCCCGACCGCTGCGCCTTATCCGGTAACTATCGTCTTGAGTCCAACCCGGTAAGACACGA
CTTATCGCCACTGGCAGCAGCCACTGGTAACAGGATTAGCAGAGCGAGGTATGTAGGCGGTGCTACAGAG
TTCTTGAAGTGGTGGCCTAACTACGGCTACACTAGAAGAACAGTATTTGGTATCTGCGCTCTGCTGAAGC
CAGTTACCTTCGGAAAAAGAGTTGGTAGCTCTTGATCCGGCAAACAAACCACCGCTGGTAGCGGTGGTTT
TTTTGTTTGCAAGCAGCAGATTACGCGCAGAAAAAAAGGATCTCAAGAAGATCCTTTGATCTTTTCTACG
GGGTCTGACGCTCAGTGGAACGAAAACTCACGTTAAGGGATTTTGGTCATGAGATTATCAAAAAGGATCT
TCACCTAGATCCTTTTAAATTAAAAATGAAGTTTTAAATCAATCTAAAGTATATATGAGTAAACTTGGTC
TGACAGTTACCAATGCTTAATCAGTGAGGCACCTATCTCAGCGATCTGTCTATTTCGTTCATCCATAGTT
GCCTGACTCCCCGTCGTGTAGATAACTACGATACGGGAGGGCTTACCATCTGGCCCCAGTGCTGCAATGA
TACCGCGAGACCCACGCTCACCGGCTCCAGATTTATCAGCAATAAACCAGCCAGCCGGAAGGGCCGAGCG
CAGAAGTGGTCCTGCAACTTTATCCGCCTCCATCCAGTCTATTAATTGTTGCCGGGAAGCTAGAGTAAGT
AGTTCGCCAGTTAATAGTTTGCGCAACGTTGTTGCCATTGCTACAGGCATCGTGGTGTCACGCTCGTCGT
TTGGTATGGCTTCATTCAGCTCCGGTTCCCAACGATCAAGGCGAGTTACATGATCCCCCATGTTGTGCAA
AAAAGCGGTTAGCTCCTTCGGTCCTCCGATCGTTGTCAGAAGTAAGTTGGCCGCAGTGTTATCACTCATG
GTTATGGCAGCACTGCATAATTCTCTTACTGTCATGCCATCCGTAAGATGCTTTTCTGTGACTGGTGAGT
ACTCAACCAAGTCATTCTGAGAATAGTGTATGCGGCGACCGAGTTGCTCTTGCCCGGCGTCAATACGGGA
TAATACCGCGCCACATAGCAGAACTTTAAAAGTGCTCATCATTGGAAAACGTTCTTCGGGGCGAAAACTC
TCAAGGATCTTACCGCTGTTGAGATCCAGTTCGATGTAACCCACTCGTGCACCCAACTGATCTTCAGCAT
CTTTTACTTTCACCAGCGTTTCTGGGTGAGCAAAAACAGGAAGGCAAAATGCCGCAAAAAAGGGAATAAG
GGCGACACGGAAATGTTGAATACTCATACTCTTCCTTTTTCAATATTATTGAAGCATTTATCAGGGTTAT
TGTCTCATGAGCGGATACATATTTGAATGTATTTAGAAAAATAAACAAATAGGGGTTCCGCGCACATTTC
CCCGAAAAGTGCCACCTGACGTCGACGGATCGGGAGATCAACTTGTTTATTGCAGCTTATAATGGTTACA
AATAAAGCAATAGCATCACAAATTTCACAAATAAAGCATTTTTTTCACTGCATTCTAGTTGTGGTTTGTC
CAAACTCATCAATGTATCTTATCATGTCTGGATCAACTGGATAACTCAAGCTAACCAAAATCATCCCAAA
CTTCCCACCCCATACCCTATTACCACTGCCAATTACCTGTGGTTTCATTTACTCTAAACCTGTGATTCCT
CTGAATTATTTTCATTTTAAAGAAATTGTATTTGTTAAATATGTACTACAAACTTAGTAGTT
